>Addgene plasmid #177774 | pGL4.27_GRHL-SPE | addgene full sequence | sequence record 354578 | Addgene NGS Result
ATTTTGGTCATGAGATTATCAAAAAGGATCTTCACCTAGATCCTTTTAAATTAAAAATGAAGTTTTAAAT
CAATCTAAAGTATATATGAGTAAACTTGGTCTGACAGCGGCCGCAAATGCTAAACCACTGCAGTGGTTAC
CAGTGCTTGATCAGTGAGGCACCGATCTCAGCGATCTGCCTATTTCGTTCGTCCATAGTGGCCTGACTCC
CCGTCGTGTAGATCACTACGATTCGTGAGGGCTTACCATCAGGCCCCAGCGCAGCAATGATGCCGCGAGA
GCCGCGTTCACCGGCCCCCGATTTGTCAGCAATGAACCAGCCAGCAGGGAGGGCCGAGCGAAGAAGTGGT
CCTGCTACTTTGTCCGCCTCCATCCAGTCTATGAGCTGCTGTCGTGATGCTAGAGTAAGAAGTTCGCCAG
TGAGTAGTTTCCGAAGAGTTGTGGCCATTGCTACTGGCATCGTGGTATCACGCTCGTCGTTCGGTATGGC
TTCGTTCAACTCTGGTTCCCAGCGGTCAAGCCGGGTCACATGATCACCCATATTATGAAGAAATGCAGTC
AGCTCCTTAGGGCCTCCGATCGTTGTCAGAAGTAAGTTGGCCGCGGTGTTGTCGCTCATGGTAATGGCAG
CACTACACAATTCTCTTACCGTCATGCCATCCGTAAGATGCTTTTCCGTGACCGGCGAGTACTCAACCAA
GTCGTTTTGTGAGTAGTGTATACGGCGACCAAGCTGCTCTTGCCCGGCGTCTATACGGGACAACACCGCG
CCACATAGCAGTACTTTGAAAGTGCTCATCATCGGGAATCGTTCTTCGGGGCGGAAAGACTCAAGGATCT
TGCCGCTATTGAGATCCAGTTCGATATAGCCCACTCTTGCACCCAGTTGATCTTCAGCATCTTTTACTTT
CACCAGCGTTTCGGGGTGTGCAAAAACAGGCAAGCAAAATGCCGCAAAGAAGGGAATGAGTGCGACACGA
AAATGTTGGATGCTCATACTCGTCCTTTTTCAATATTATTGAAGCATTTATCAGGGTTACTAGTACGTCT
CTCAAGGATAAGTAAGTAATATTAAGGTACGGGAGGTATTGGACAGGCCGCAATAAAATATCTTTATTTT
CATTACATCTGTGTGTTGGTTTTTTGTGTGAATCGATAGTACTAACATACGCTCTCCATCAAAACAAAAC
GAAACAAAACAAACTAGCAAAATAGGCTGTCCCCAGTGCAAGTGCAGGTGCCAGAACATTTCTCTGGCCT
AACTGGCCGGTACCAAACCGGTTTCGTGATCAAACCGGTTTCTTGAAAACCGGTTTACGAAACCGGTTTT
AAACCGGTTTAAACCGGTTTTAAAACCGGTTTTAGCAAACCGGTTTTCAGAGAAACCGGTTTCTCGTCGC
CTAGAATAAACCGGTTTCTCGTCGCCTAGAATAAACCGGTTTCTCGTCGCCTAGAATCTCGTCGCCTAGA
ATAAACCGGTTTGAGCTCGCTAGCCTCGAGGATATCAAGATCTGGCCTCGGCGGCCAAGCTTAGACACTA
GAGGGTATATAATGGAAGCTCGACTTCCAGCTTGGCAATCCGGTACTGTTGGTAAAGCCACCATGGAAGA
TGCCAAAAACATTAAGAAGGGCCCAGCGCCATTCTACCCACTCGAAGACGGGACCGCCGGCGAGCAGCTG
CACAAAGCCATGAAGCGCTACGCCCTGGTGCCCGGCACCATCGCCTTTACCGACGCACATATCGAGGTGG
ACATTACCTACGCCGAGTACTTCGAGATGAGCGTTCGGCTGGCAGAAGCTATGAAGCGCTATGGGCTGAA
TACAAACCATCGGATCGTGGTGTGCAGCGAGAATAGCTTGCAGTTCTTCATGCCCGTGTTGGGTGCCCTG
TTCATCGGTGTGGCTGTGGCCCCAGCTAACGACATCTACAACGAGCGCGAGCTGCTGAACAGCATGGGCA
TCAGCCAGCCCACCGTCGTATTCGTGAGCAAGAAAGGGCTGCAAAAGATCCTCAACGTGCAAAAGAAGCT
ACCGATCATACAAAAGATCATCATCATGGATAGCAAGACCGACTACCAGGGCTTCCAAAGCATGTACACC
TTCGTGACTTCCCATTTGCCACCCGGCTTCAACGAGTACGACTTCGTGCCCGAGAGCTTCGACCGGGACA
AAACCATCGCCCTGATCATGAACAGTAGTGGCAGTACCGGATTGCCCAAGGGCGTAGCCCTACCGCACCG
CACCGCTTGTGTCCGATTCAGTCATGCCCGCGACCCCATCTTCGGCAACCAGATCATCCCCGACACCGCT
ATCCTCAGCGTGGTGCCATTTCACCACGGCTTCGGCATGTTCACCACGCTGGGCTACTTGATCTGCGGCT
TTCGGGTCGTGCTCATGTACCGCTTCGAGGAGGAGCTATTCTTGCGCAGCTTGCAAGACTATAAGATTCA
ATCTGCCCTGCTGGTGCCCACACTATTTAGCTTCTTCGCTAAGAGCACTCTCATCGACAAGTACGACCTA
AGCAACTTGCACGAGATCGCCAGCGGCGGGGCGCCGCTCAGCAAGGAGGTAGGTGAGGCCGTGGCCAAAC
GCTTCCACCTACCAGGCATCCGCCAGGGCTACGGCCTGACAGAAACAACCAGCGCCATTCTGATCACCCC
CGAAGGGGACGACAAGCCTGGCGCAGTAGGCAAGGTGGTGCCCTTCTTCGAGGCTAAGGTGGTGGACTTG
GACACCGGTAAGACACTGGGTGTGAACCAGCGCGGCGAGCTGTGCGTCCGTGGCCCCATGATCATGAGCG
GCTACGTTAACAACCCCGAGGCTACAAACGCTCTCATCGACAAGGACGGCTGGCTGCACAGCGGCGACAT
CGCCTACTGGGACGAGGACGAGCACTTCTTCATCGTGGACCGGCTGAAGAGCCTGATCAAATACAAGGGC
TACCAGGTAGCCCCAGCCGAACTGGAGAGCATCCTGCTGCAACACCCCAACATCTTCGACGCCGGGGTCG
CCGGCCTGCCCGACGACGATGCCGGCGAGCTGCCCGCCGCAGTCGTCGTGCTGGAACACGGTAAAACCAT
GACCGAGAAGGAGATCGTGGACTATGTGGCCAGCCAGGTTACAACCGCCAAGAAGCTGCGCGGTGGTGTT
GTGTTCGTGGACGAGGTGCCTAAAGGACTGACCGGCAAGTTGGACGCCCGCAAGATCCGCGAGATTCTCA
TTAAGGCCAAGAAGGGCGGCAAGATCGCCGTGAATTCTCACGGCTTCCCTCCCGAGGTGGAGGAGCAGGC
CGCCGGCACCCTGCCCATGAGCTGCGCCCAGGAGAGCGGCATGGATAGACACCCTGCTGCTTGCGCCAGC
GCCAGGATCAACGTCTAAGGCCGCGACTCTAGAGTCGGGGCGGCCGGCCGCTTCGAGCAGACATGATAAG
ATACATTGATGAGTTTGGACAAACCACAACTAGAATGCAGTGAAAAAAATGCTTTATTTGTGAAATTTGT
GATGCTATTGCTTTATTTGTAACCATTATAAGCTGCAATAAACAAGTTAACAACAACAATTGCATTCATT
TTATGTTTCAGGTTCAGGGGGAGGTGTGGGAGGTTTTTTAAAGCAAGTAAAACCTCTACAAATGTGGTAA
AATCGATAAGGATCCGTTTGCGTATTGGGCGCTCTTCCGCTGATCTGCGCAGCACCATGGCCTGAAATAA
CCTCTGAAAGAGGAACTTGGTTAGCTACCTTCTGAGGCGGAAAGAACCAGCTGTGGAATGTGTGTCAGTT
AGGGTGTGGAAAGTCCCCAGGCTCCCCAGCAGGCAGAAGTATGCAAAGCATGCATCTCAATTAGTCAGCA
ACCAGGTGTGGAAAGTCCCCAGGCTCCCCAGCAGGCAGAAGTATGCAAAGCATGCATCTCAATTAGTCAG
CAACCATAGTCCCGCCCCTAACTCCGCCCATCCCGCCCCTAACTCCGCCCAGTTCCGCCCATTCTCCGCC
CCATGGCTGACTAATTTTTTTTATTTATGCAGAGGCCGAGGCCGCCTCTGCCTCTGAGCTATTCCAGAAG
TAGTGAGGAGGCTTTTTTGGAGGCCTAGGCTTTTGCAAAAAGCTCGATTCTTCTGACACTAGCGCCACCA
TGAAGAAGCCCGAACTCACCGCTACCAGCGTTGAAAAATTTCTCATCGAGAAGTTCGACAGTGTGAGCGA
CCTGATGCAGTTGTCGGAGGGCGAAGAGAGCCGAGCCTTCAGCTTCGATGTCGGCGGACGCGGCTATGTA
CTGCGGGTGAATAGCTGCGCTGATGGCTTCTACAAAGACCGCTACGTGTACCGCCACTTCGCCAGCGCTG
CACTACCCATCCCCGAAGTGTTGGACATCGGCGAGTTCAGCGAGAGCCTGACATACTGCATCAGTAGACG
CGCCCAAGGCGTTACTCTCCAAGACCTCCCCGAAACAGAGCTGCCTGCTGTGTTACAGCCTGTCGCCGAA
GCTATGGATGCTATTGCCGCCGCCGACCTCAGTCAAACCAGCGGCTTCGGCCCATTCGGGCCCCAAGGCA
TCGGCCAGTACACAACCTGGCGGGATTTCATTTGCGCCATTGCTGATCCCCATGTCTACCACTGGCAGAC
CGTGATGGACGACACCGTGTCCGCCAGCGTAGCTCAAGCCCTGGACGAACTGATGCTGTGGGCCGAAGAC
TGTCCCGAGGTGCGCCACCTCGTCCATGCCGACTTCGGCAGCAACAACGTCCTGACCGACAACGGCCGCA
TCACCGCCGTAATCGACTGGTCCGAAGCTATGTTCGGGGACAGTCAGTACGAGGTGGCCAACATCTTCTT
CTGGCGGCCCTGGCTGGCTTGCATGGAGCAGCAGACTCGCTACTTCGAGCGCCGGCATCCCGAGCTGGCC
GGCAGCCCTCGTCTGCGAGCCTACATGCTGCGCATCGGCCTGGATCAGCTCTACCAGAGCCTCGTGGACG
GCAACTTCGACGATGCTGCCTGGGCTCAAGGCCGCTGCGATGCCATCGTCCGCAGCGGGGCCGGCACCGT
CGGTCGCACACAAATCGCTCGCCGGAGCGCAGCCGTATGGACCGACGGCTGCGTCGAGGTGCTGGCCGAC
AGCGGCAACCGCCGGCCCAGTACACGACCGCGCGCTAAGGAGGTAGGTCGAGTTTAAACTCTAGAACCGG
TCATGGCCGCAATAAAATATCTTTATTTTCATTACATCTGTGTGTTGGTTTTTTGTGTGTTCGAACTAGA
TGCTGTCGACCGATGCCCTTGAGAGCCTTCAACCCAGTCAGCTCCTTCCGGTGGGCGCGGGGCATGACTA
TCGTCGCCGCACTTATGACTGTCTTCTTTATCATGCAACTCGTAGGACAGGTGCCGGCAGCGCTCTTCCG
CTTCCTCGCTCACTGACTCGCTGCGCTCGGTCGTTCGGCTGCGGCGAGCGGTATCAGCTCACTCAAAGGC
GGTAATACGGTTATCCACAGAATCAGGGGATAACGCAGGAAAGAACATGTGAGCAAAAGGCCAGCAAAAG
GCCAGGAACCGTAAAAAGGCCGCGTTGCTGGCGTTTTTCCATAGGCTCCGCCCCCCTGACGAGCATCACA
AAAATCGACGCTCAAGTCAGAGGTGGCGAAACCCGACAGGACTATAAAGATACCAGGCGTTTCCCCCTGG
AAGCTCCCTCGTGCGCTCTCCTGTTCCGACCCTGCCGCTTACCGGATACCTGTCCGCCTTTCTCCCTTCG
GGAAGCGTGGCGCTTTCTCATAGCTCACGCTGTAGGTATCTCAGTTCGGTGTAGGTCGTTCGCTCCAAGC
TGGGCTGTGTGCACGAACCCCCCGTTCAGCCCGACCGCTGCGCCTTATCCGGTAACTATCGTCTTGAGTC
CAACCCGGTAAGACACGACTTATCGCCACTGGCAGCAGCCACTGGTAACAGGATTAGCAGAGCGAGGTAT
GTAGGCGGTGCTACAGAGTTCTTGAAGTGGTGGCCTAACTACGGCTACACTAGAAGAACAGTATTTGGTA
TCTGCGCTCTGCTGAAGCCAGTTACCTTCGGAAAAAGAGTTGGTAGCTCTTGATCCGGCAAACAAACCAC
CGCTGGTAGCGGTGGTTTTTTTGTTTGCAAGCAGCAGATTACGCGCAGAAAAAAAGGATCTCAAGAAGAT
CCTTTGATCTTTTCTACGGGGTCTGACGCTCAGTGGAACGAAAACTCACGTTAAGGG
Features (pLannotate 1.2.2; 14 found; start..end, strand, type, name):
    137..997     -  CDS            AmpR: β-lactamase confers resistance to ampicillin, carbenicillin, and related antibiotics
    998..1039    -  promoter       AmpR promoter (fragment): bla
   1102..1150    +  polyA_signal   poly(A) signal: synthetic polyadenylation signal
   1164..1255    +  misc_feature   pause site: RNA polymerase II transcriptional pause signal from the human α2 globin gene
   1539..1570    +  promoter       minP: minimal TATA-box promoter with low basal activity
   1603..3252    +  CDS            luciferase: firefly luciferase synthetic luc2 version of the luciferase gene
   3256..3375    +  CDS            hPEST: PEST degradation sequence from mouse ornithine decarboxylase human codon-optimized
   3427..3548    -  polyA_signal   SV40 poly(A) signal: SV40 polyadenylation signal
   3574..3705    -  CDS            LT_SV40 (fragment): Experimental evidence at protein level: Swiss-Prot protein existence level 1. Isoform 17kT antigen targets host RBL2 for degradation and promotes cell proliferation. Transactivates host cyclin A promoter through its J domain. From Simian virus 40 (SV40).
   3742..4099    +  promoter       SV40 promoter: SV40 enhancer and early promoter
   4130..5167    +  CDS            HygR: hygromycin B phosphotransferase confers resistance to hygromycin
   5191..5239    +  polyA_signal   poly(A) signal: synthetic polyadenylation signal
   5255..5386    +  CDS            TcR (fragment): tetracycline efflux protein; tet; confers resistance to tetracycline
   5566..6154    -  rep_origin     ori: high-copy-number ColE1/pMB1/pBR322/pUC origin of replication
