[The description below was written by a language model from this plasmid's Addgene catalogue record and pLannotate feature annotations shown in this document.]
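Description:
pGL4.27_GRHL-SPE is a mammalian luciferase reporter plasmid built on the Promega pGL4.27 backbone and intended to read out the transcriptional activity of Grainyhead-like (GRHL) factors. It is propagated in E. coli from a high-copy ColE1/pUC-type origin under ampicillin selection (β-lactamase). It also carries a hygromycin B phosphotransferase cassette, driven by the SV40 enhancer/early promoter and closed by a synthetic poly(A) signal, which permits selection of stably transfected mammalian cells.

The reporter unit consists of a minimal TATA-box promoter (minP) with low basal activity, followed by the synthetic firefly luciferase gene luc2 fused at its C-terminus to a human codon-optimised PEST degradation sequence. An SV40 polyadenylation signal lies downstream. The PEST tag shortens the half-life of the luciferase protein, so the signal follows changes in transcription more closely than a stable reporter would. Upstream of the cloning region, a synthetic poly(A) signal and the α2-globin RNA polymerase II pause site limit read-through from the backbone and keep background low.

The catalogue lists the insert as "GRHL" of human origin, cloned by restriction enzyme with unknown sites. The feature table annotates no insert. An unannotated stretch of roughly 280 nt lies between the pause site and minP, which is where a response element would normally sit in this backbone. The insert is therefore presumably a GRHL-responsive binding sequence rather than a GRHL coding sequence, but its composition, its copy number and the meaning of "SPE" are not stated. The short SV40 large T and TcR fragments look like homology-based hits on backbone sequence rather than functional genes.

The construct is typically transfected into mammalian cells to measure changes in GRHL-dependent transcription.
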