Addgene plasmid #177774: pGL4.27_GRHL-SPE
Purpose: Luciferase reporter for GRHL
Depositing lab: Michael Ristow. Depositing organization: ETH Zurich (Swiss Federal Institute of Technology). Publication: Grainyhead 1 acts as a drug-inducible conserved transcriptional regulator linked to insulin signaling and lifespan. Grigolon G, Araldi E, Erni R, Wu JY, Thomas C, La Fortezza M, Laube B, Pohlmann D, Stoffel M, Zarse K, Carreira EM, Ristow M, Fischer F. Nat Commun. 2022 Jan 10;13(1):107. doi: 10.1038/s41467-021-27732-4. PubMed 35013237.
Backbone
  Vector backbone: pGL4.27 (Promega Corporation, #E8451)
  Vector type: Luciferase
Growth in bacteria
  Bacterial resistance: Ampicillin, 100 μg/mL
  Growth temperature: 37°C
  Growth strain: DH5alpha
  Copy number: High Copy
Gene/Insert
  Gene/Insert name: GRHL
  Species: H. sapiens (human)
  Cloning method: Restriction Enzyme; 5′ cloning site Unknown (unknown if destroyed)
Terms and licenses: Academic/Nonprofit Terms; Industry Terms: Not Available to Industry
How to cite: pGL4.27_GRHL-SPE was a gift from Michael Ristow (Addgene plasmid # 177774 ; http://n2t.net/addgene:177774 ; RRID:Addgene_177774)
