>Addgene plasmid #177774 | pGL4.27_GRHL-SPE | depositor partial sequence | sequence record 344953 | GRHL synthetic promoter element (SPE) inserted into pGL4.27 backbone via KpnI and NheI restriction sites
GGTACCAAACCGGTTTCGTGATCAAACCGGTTTCTTGAAAACCGGTTTACGAAACCGGTTTTAAACCGGT
TTAAACCGGTTTTAAAACCGGTTTTAGCAAACCGGTTTTCAGAGAAACCGGTTTCTCGTCGCCTAGAATA
AACCGGTTTCTCGTCGCCTAGAATAAACCGGTTTCTCGTCGCCTAGAATCTCGTCGCCTAGAATAAACCG
GTTTGAGCTCGCTAGC
